Addgene plasmid #233831: pRO261
Purpose: MoClo-YTK; ConLS/RE cassette; Const. mNG; pRPL18B-mNeonGreen-tENO2
Depositing lab: Jeff Hasty. Depositing organization: University of California, San Diego (UCSD). Publication: A Standardized Set of MoClo-Compatible Inducible Promoter Systems for Tunable Gene Expression in Yeast. O'Laughlin R, Tran Q, Lezia A, Ngamkanjanarat W, Emmanuele P, Hao N, Hasty J. ACS Synth Biol. 2024 Jan 19;13(1):85-102. doi: 10.1021/acssynbio.3c00184. Epub 2023 Dec 11. PubMed 38079574.
Backbone
  Vector backbone: pYTK095
  Vector type: Yeast Expression
Growth in bacteria
  Bacterial resistance: Ampicillin, 100 μg/mL
  Growth temperature: 37°C
  Growth strain: DH5alpha
  Copy number: High Copy
Gene/Insert
  Gene/Insert name: pRPL18B-mNeonGreen-tENO2
  Species: S. cerevisiae (budding yeast)
  Cloning method: Golden Gate
Terms and licenses: Academic/Nonprofit Terms; Industry Terms: Not Available to Industry
How to cite: pRO261 was a gift from Jeff Hasty (Addgene plasmid # 233831 ; http://n2t.net/addgene:233831 ; RRID:Addgene_233831)
