[The description below was written by a language model from this plasmid's Addgene catalogue record and pLannotate feature annotations shown in this document.]
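Description:
pRO261 is a cassette-level plasmid from the MoClo Yeast Toolkit (YTK) system, built by Golden Gate assembly in the pYTK095 backbone and catalogued as a yeast expression vector. The sequenced record is 3,895 nt. It is maintained in E. coli through a high-copy ColE1/pUC-type origin and selected with ampicillin via a β-lactamase gene driven by its native bla promoter. The feature table shows no yeast origin of replication, yeast selectable marker or integration homology. This fits a bacterial-only intermediate rather than a plasmid intended to be maintained in yeast by itself, although automated annotation may simply have missed such parts.

The payload is a single transcription unit, pRPL18B-mNeonGreen-tENO2. In it the Saccharomyces cerevisiae RPL18B promoter, a constitutive ribosomal protein gene promoter, drives mNeonGreen, a rapidly maturing monomeric green/yellow fluorescent protein derived from Branchiostoma lanceolatum, and transcription ends at the ENO2 terminator. Only the mNeonGreen coding sequence was picked up by the annotation. The promoter, terminator and connectors are known from the catalogue description, not from annotated features. The unit is flanked by the ConLS and ConRE assembly connectors, which in the YTK scheme mark the left-start and right-end positions. These let the cassette be moved in a further Golden Gate step into a multigene or yeast-ready destination vector as a one-unit assembly.

The plasmid was deposited alongside a standardized set of MoClo-compatible inducible promoter systems for yeast. As a constitutive mNeonGreen cassette, it plausibly serves as a fluorescence reference or control next to inducible reporter constructs, though the record does not state this role explicitly.
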