Features (pLannotate 1.2.2; 4 found; start..end, strand, type, name):
    913..1620    +  CDS            mNeonGreen: mNeonGreen is a basic (constitutively fluorescent) green/yellow fluorescent protein published in 2013, derived from Branchiostoma lanceolatum. It is reported to be a very rapidly-maturing monomer with moderate acid sensitivity.
   2140..3000    -  CDS            AmpR: β-lactamase; bla; confers resistance to ampicillin, carbenicillin, and related antibiotics
   3001..3105    -  promoter       AmpR promoter: bla
   3208..3796    +  rep_origin     ori: high-copy-number ColE1/pMB1/pBR322/pUC origin of replication
>Addgene plasmid #233831 | pRO261 | addgene full sequence | sequence record 469349 | Addgene NGS Result
GCGGCCGCCCCTGAATTCGCATCTAGATGGTAGAGCCACAAACAGCCGGTACAAGCAACGATCTCCAGGA
CCATCTGAATCATGCGCGGATGACACGAACTCACGACGGCGATCACAGACATTAACCCACAGTACAGACA
CTGCGACAACGTGGCAATTCGTCGCAATACCGTCTCACTGAACTGGCCGATAATTGCAGACGAACGAAGA
GGATGTCCAATATTTTTTTTAAGGAATAAGGATACTTCAAGACTAGATTCCCCCCTGCATTCCCATCAGA
ACCGTAAACCTTGGCGCTTTCCTTGGGAAGTATTCAAGAAGTGCCTTGTCCGGTTTCTGTGGCTCACAAA
CCAGCGCGCCCGATATGGCTTTCTTTTCACTTATGAATGTACCAGTACGGGACAATTAGAACGCTCCTGT
AACAATCTCTTTGCAAATGTGGGGTTACATTCTAACCATGTCACACTGCTGACGAAATTCAAAGTAAAAA
AAAATGGGACCACGTCTTGAGAACGATAGATTTTCTTTATTTTACATTGAACAGTCGTTGTCTCAGCGCG
CTTTATGTTTTCATTCATACTTCATATTATAAAATAACAAAAGAAGAATTTCATATTCACGCCCAAGAAA
TCAGGCTGCTTTCCAAATGCAATTGACACTTCATTAGCCATCACACAAAACTCTTTCTTGCTGGAGCTTC
TTTTAAAAAAGACCTCAGTACACCAAACACGTTACCCGACCTCGTTATTTTACGACAACTATGATAAAAT
TCTGAAGAAAAAATAAAAAAATTTTCATACTTCTTGCTTTTATTTAAACCATTGAATGATTTCTTTTGAA
CAAAACTACCTGTTTCACCAAAGGAAATAGAAAGAAAAAATCAATTAGAAGAAAACAAAAAACAAAAGAT
CTATGGTTTCAAAAGGGGAGGAGGATAATATGGCGAGTCTTCCTGCCACGCATGAGCTGCATATCTTCGG
ATCTATTAATGGTGTCGACTTTGATATGGTAGGACAAGGAACCGGGAACCCCAATGACGGGTATGAAGAG
CTAAATCTAAAGAGTACAAAAGGAGATTTACAGTTTTCTCCTTGGATACTTGTTCCCCACATTGGATATG
GATTTCATCAATATCTTCCTTATCCAGACGGAATGAGCCCGTTCCAGGCCGCTATGGTTGACGGCTCCGG
GTATCAAGTACACCGTACCATGCAGTTTGAGGATGGGGCATCCCTGACCGTAAATTACAGGTACACCTAC
GAGGGCTCACACATAAAGGGTGAGGCGCAGGTAAAGGGTACTGGATTTCCTGCGGACGGCCCAGTAATGA
CAAATTCACTTACAGCAGCGGATTGGTGCAGGAGCAAAAAGACCTATCCCAATGACAAAACTATCATAAG
TACCTTTAAATGGTCCTATACGACAGGTAACGGGAAGAGATATAGGTCAACGGCAAGGACAACGTATACT
TTCGCGAAGCCAATGGCAGCAAACTATCTGAAGAATCAACCTATGTACGTGTTCAGAAAGACCGAGTTGA
AACATTCCAAGACAGAGTTAAATTTCAAAGAATGGCAAAAGGCTTTTACTGACGTAATGGGGATGGATGA
ATTGTATAAGGGATCCTAACTCGAGAGTGCTTTTAACTAAGAATTATTAGTCTTTTCTGCTTATTTTTTC
ATCATAGTTTAGAACACTTTATATTAACGAATAGTTTATGAATCTATTTAGGTTTAAAAATTGATACAGT
TTTATAAGTTACTTTTTCAAAGACTCGTGCTGTCTATTGCATAATGCACTGGAAGGGGAAAAAAAAGGTG
CACACGCGTGGCTTTTTCTTGAATTTGCAGTTTGAAAAATGCTGAGCATGAGACGGAAATCTGCTCGTCA
GTGGTGCTCACACTGACGAATCATGTACAGATCATACCGATGACTGCCTGGCGACTCACAACTAAGCAAG
ACAGCCGGAACCAGCGCCGGCGAACACCACTGCATATATGGCATATCACAACAGTCCAACTAGTGCACTG
CAGTACAGCGGCCGCGATTATCAAAAAGGATCTTCACCTAGATCCTTTTAAATTAAAAATGAAGTTTTAA
ATCAATCTAAAGTATATATGAGTAAACTTGGTCTGACAGTTACCAATGCTTAATCAGTGAGGCACCTATC
TCAGCGATCTGTCTATTTCGTTCATCCATAGTTGCCTGACTCCCCGTCGTGTAGATAACTACGATACGGG
AGGGCTTACCATCTGGCCCCAGTGCTGCAATGATACCGCGGGACCCACGCTCACCGGCTCCAGATTTATC
AGCAATAAACCAGCCAGCCGGAAGGGCCGAGCGCAGAAGTGGTCCTGCAACTTTATCCGCCTCCATCCAG
TCTATTAATTGTTGCCGGGAAGCTAGAGTAAGTAGTTCGCCAGTTAATAGTTTGCGCAACGTTGTTGCCA
TTGCTACAGGCATCGTGGTGTCACGCTCGTCGTTTGGTATGGCTTCATTCAGCTCCGGTTCCCAACGATC
AAGGCGAGTTACATGATCCCCCATGTTGTGCAAAAAAGCGGTTAGCTCCTTCGGTCCTCCGATCGTTGTC
AGAAGTAAGTTGGCCGCAGTGTTATCACTCATGGTTATGGCAGCACTGCATAATTCTCTTACTGTCATGC
CATCCGTAAGATGCTTTTCTGTGACTGGTGAGTACTCAACCAAGTCATTCTGAGAATAGTGTATGCGGCG
ACCGAGTTGCTCTTGCCCGGCGTCAATACGGGATAATACCGCGCCACATAGCAGAACTTTAAAAGTGCTC
ATCATTGGAAAACGTTCTTCGGGGCGAAAACTCTCAAGGATCTTACCGCTGTTGAGATCCAGTTCGATGT
AACCCACTCGTGCACCCAACTGATCTTCAGCATCTTTTACTTTCACCAGCGTTTCTGGGTGAGCAAAAAC
AGGAAGGCAAAATGCCGCAAAAAAGGGAATAAGGGCGACACGGAAATGTTGAATACTCATACTCTTCCTT
TTTCAATATTATTGAAGCATTTATCAGGGTTATTGTCTCATGAGCGGATACATATTTGAATGTATTTAGA
AAAATAAACAAATAGGGGTTCCGCGCACATTTCCCCGAAAAGTGCCACCTGTCATGACCAAAATCCCTTA
ACGTGAGTTTTCGTTCCACTGAGCGTCAGACCCCGTAGAAAAGATCAAAGGATCTTCTTGAGATCCTTTT
TTTCTGCGCGTAATCTGCTGCTTGCAAACAAAAAAACCACCGCTACCAGCGGTGGTTTGTTTGCCGGATC
AAGAGCTACCAACTCTTTTTCCGAAGGTAACTGGCTTCAGCAGAGCGCAGATACCAAATACTGTTCTTCT
AGTGTAGCCGTAGTTAGGCCACCACTTCAAGAACTCTGTAGCACCGCCTACATACCTCGCTCTGCTAATC
CTGTTACCAGTGGCTGCTGCCAGTGGCGATAAGTCGTGTCTTACCGGGTTGGACTCAAGACGATAGTTAC
CGGATAAGGCGCAGCGGTCGGGCTGAACGGGGGGTTCGTGCACACAGCCCAGCTTGGAGCGAACGACCTA
CACCGAACTGAGATACCTACAGCGTGAGCTATGAGAAAGCGCCACGCTTCCCGAAGGGAGAAAGGCGGAC
AGGTATCCGGTAAGCGGCAGGGTCGGAACAGGAGAGCGCACGAGGGAGCTTCCAGGGGGAAACGCCTGGT
ATCTTTATAGTCCTGTCGGGTTTCGCCACCTCTGACTTGAGCGTCGATTTTTGTGATGCTCGTCAGGGGG
GCGGAGCCTATGGAAAAACGCCAGCAACGCGGCCTTTTTACGGTTCCTGGCCTTTTGCTGGCCTTTTGCT
CACATGTTCTTTCCTGCGTTATCCCCTGATTCTGTGGATAACCGT
